>Addgene plasmid #22500 | pNHP | addgene partial sequence | sequence record 28282 | 22500 with Amp-R
GTCCTCCTTTGGAAACGTTCTTCGGGGCGAAAACTCTCAAGGATCTTACCGCTGTTGAGATCCAGTTCGA
TGTAACCCACTCGTGCACCCAACTGATCTTCAGCATCTTTTACTTTCACCAGCGTTTCTGGGTGAGCAAA
AACAGGAAGGCAAAATGCCGCAAAAAAGGGAATAAGGGCGACACGGAAATGTTGAATACTCATACTCTTC
CTTTTTCAATATTATTGAAGCATTTATCAGGGTTATTGTCTCATGAGCGGATACATATTTGAATGTATTT
AGAAAAATAAACAAATAGGGGTTCCGCGCACATTTCCCCGAAAAGTGCCACCTGACGTCTAAGAAACCAT
TATTATCATGACATTAACCTATAAAAATAGGCGTATCACGAGGCCCTTTCGTCTCGCGCGTTTCGGTGAT
GACGGTGAAAACCTCTGACACATGCAGCTCCCGGAGACGGTCACAGCTTGTCTGTAAGCGGATGCCGGGA
GCAGACAAGCCCGTCAGGGCGCGTCAGCGGGTGTTGGCGGGTGTCGGGGCTGGCTTAACTATGCGGCATC
AGAGCAGATTGTACTGAGAGTGCACCATATGAGCC
