[The description below was written by a language model from this plasmid's Addgene catalogue record.]
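Description:
pNHP is a mammalian expression plasmid that serves as the packaging (helper) component of a plasmid set for producing HIV-1-based lentiviral vectors. Its insert is recorded as the retroviral genes gag, pol, tat and rev. Gag supplies the structural proteins of the viral core, and pol supplies the protease, reverse transcriptase and integrase. Tat and Rev are the regulatory proteins that respectively boost transcription from the HIV LTR and promote nuclear export of unspliced or partially spliced viral RNAs. By providing these functions in trans, a packaging plasmid of this kind allows a separate transfer vector carrying the transgene and packaging signal to be encapsidated. An envelope protein comes from a further plasmid, so the resulting particles can deliver their cargo but cannot replicate.

In bacteria the plasmid is maintained at high copy number under ampicillin selection. The record gives no named vector backbone, and it does not state the promoter driving the viral genes, the polyadenylation signal or the origin of replication. No feature table is provided, and the repository notes that it could not obtain quality-control sequence for this plasmid. Identity was instead checked by a diagnostic restriction digest suggested by the depositing lab, so the detailed architecture cannot be described from the available information. The associated publication concerns efficient large-scale production and concentration of HIV-1-based lentiviral vectors for in vivo use. This indicates that pNHP is intended for co-transfection of producer cells with the other plasmids of the set to generate such vector stocks. Distribution is limited to academic and nonprofit users.
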