Addgene plasmid #22500: pNHP
Depositing lab: Sergey Kasparov. Depositing organization: University of Bristol. Publication: Efficient large-scale production and concentration of HIV-1-based lentiviral vectors for use in vivo. Coleman JE, Huentelman MJ, Kasparov S, Metcalfe BL, Paton JF, Katovich MJ, Semple-Rowland SL, Raizada MK. Physiol Genomics. 2003 Feb 6. 12(3):221-8. 10.1152/physiolgenomics.00135.2002 PubMed 12488511.
Backbone
  Vector backbone: N/A
  Vector type: Mammalian Expression
Growth in bacteria
  Bacterial resistance: Ampicillin, 100 μg/mL
  Growth temperature: 37°C
  Growth strain: DH5alpha
  Growth instructions: Transform into DH5alpha and grow in Luria Broth containing 100µg/ml ampicillin.
  Copy number: High Copy
Gene/Insert
  Gene/Insert name: gag, pol, tat, rev
  Species: Retrovirus
  Cloning method: Restriction Enzyme
  Sequencing primers: 5′ N/A
Resource information
  A portion of this plasmid was derived from a plasmid made by: Original plasmid sent by Jason Coleman and Matthew Huentelman
Terms and licenses: Academic/Nonprofit Terms; Industry Terms: Not Available to Industry
Depositor comments: This plasmid forms part of a plasmid set for lentivirus generation in the Kasparov lab, University of Bristol, UK. Addgene was unable to obtain quality control sequence for this plasmid. The depositing lab suggested the following diagnostic digest: HindIII digest, expect 0.55, 1.0, and 3.8 kb fragments. Our results for the digest can be seen under "Reviews" on this page.
How to cite: pNHP was a gift from Sergey Kasparov (Addgene plasmid # 22500 ; http://n2t.net/addgene:22500 ; RRID:Addgene_22500)
